Addgene plasmid #110055: AAV-P(Cry1)-DIO-intron336-Venus-NLS-D2
Purpose: Cry1 transcription fluorescence reporter
Depositing lab: Eric Erquan Zhang. Depositing organization: National Institute of Biological Sciences, Beijing. Publication: Long-term in vivo recording of circadian rhythms in brains of freely moving mice. Mei L, Fan Y, Lv X, Welsh DK, Zhan C, Zhang EE. Proc Natl Acad Sci U S A. 2018 Apr 2. pii: 1717735115. doi: 10.1073/pnas.1717735115. PubMed 29610316.
Backbone
  Vector backbone: aav2
  Backbone size w/o insert (bp): 4171
  Total vector size (bp): 7683
  Vector type: Mammalian Expression, AAV, Cre/Lox
Growth in bacteria
  Bacterial resistance: Ampicillin, 100 μg/mL
  Growth temperature: 37°C
  Growth strain: NEB Stable
  Copy number: High Copy
Gene/Insert
  Gene/Insert name: Cry1 promoter and Venus (alt name: Cry1 intron336)
  Species: M. musculus (mouse)
  Entrez Gene: Cry1 (a.k.a. Phll1)
  Promoter: Cry1
  Tag / fusion protein: NLS-D2 (C terminal on insert)
  Cloning method: Gibson Cloning
  Sequencing primers: 5′ Unknown
Terms and licenses: Academic/Nonprofit Terms; Industry Terms: Not Available to Industry
Depositor comments: This plasmid was generated based on a plasmid from the laboratory of Hiroki Ueda. Please also include the following citation when using this plasmid: Delay in Feedback Repression by Cryptochrome 1 Is Required for Circadian Clock Function. Ukai-Tadenuma, Maki et al. Cell, Volume 144, Issue 2, 268 – 281.
How to cite: AAV-P(Cry1)-DIO-intron336-Venus-NLS-D2 was a gift from Eric Erquan Zhang (Addgene plasmid # 110055 ; http://n2t.net/addgene:110055 ; RRID:Addgene_110055)
