[The description below was written by a language model from this plasmid's Addgene catalogue record and pLannotate feature annotations shown in this document.]
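Description:
AAV-P(Cry1)-DIO-intron336-Venus-NLS-D2 is an AAV2-based transfer plasmid of about 7.7 kb that serves as a Cre-dependent fluorescent reporter of mouse Cry1 transcription. It is maintained in bacteria through a high-copy ColE1/pUC-type origin and an ampicillin resistance (β-lactamase) gene, and the backbone also carries an f1 phage origin. AAV2 inverted terminal repeats bracket the expression cassette so that it can be packaged into recombinant AAV. The annotation detects the right ITR in full, but only short fragments of the left one.

The payload is driven by the mouse Cry1 promoter, which is not annotated but presumably occupies the unannotated region between the left ITR and the first lox site. Downstream lies a DIO (double-floxed inverted orientation) cassette: paired lox2272 and loxP sites in opposing orientations flank a reporter placed in antisense orientation. Cre recombinase irreversibly flips this segment, so the reporter is expressed only in Cre-expressing cells. The inverted segment encodes Venus fused at its C terminus to an SV40 nuclear localization signal and a "D2" degradation domain from mouse ornithine decarboxylase. This destabilizing domain shortens the protein's half-life, so fluorescence follows changes in promoter activity rather than accumulating. The cassette also contains a chimeric intron, FLAG-tag fragments, a TEV site and an unannotated stretch that likely corresponds to the Cry1 intron336 element named in the record. A WPRE and the human growth hormone polyadenylation signal follow the cassette to enhance transcript processing and expression. The associated work used the construct for long-term in vivo recording of circadian rhythms in the brains of freely moving mice.
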