Features (pLannotate 1.2.2; 28 found; start..end, strand, type, name):
     12..39      +  repeat_region  AAV2 ITR (fragment): inverted terminal repeat of adeno-associated virus serotype 2 inverted
     68..95      +  repeat_region  AAV2 ITR (fragment): inverted terminal repeat of adeno-associated virus serotype 2 inverted
   1722..1755    +  protein_bind   lox2272: Cre-mediated recombination occurs in the 8-bp core sequence (GGATACTT). lox2272 sites are compatible with each other, but incompatible with loxP or loxN sites (Lee and Saito, 1988). Cre recombinase
   1756..1805    -  intron         β-globin intron (fragment): internally truncated intron from human β-globin
   1806..1839    +  protein_bind   loxP: Cre-mediated recombination occurs in the 8-bp core sequence (GCATACAT). Cre recombinase
   1842..1970    -  CDS            d2EYFP (fragment): EYFP destabilized by residues 422-461 of mouse ornithine decarboxylase, giving an in vivo half-life of ~2 hours mammalian codon-optimized
   1989..2009    -  CDS            SV40 NLS: nuclear localization signal of SV40 (simian virus 40) large T antigen
   2013..2726    -  CDS            mVenus: mVenus is a basic (constitutively fluorescent) yellow fluorescent protein published in 2006, derived from Aequorea victoria. It is reported to be a rapidly-maturing monomer with moderate acid sensitivity.
   2736..2756    -  CDS            TEV site: tobacco etch virus (TEV) protease recognition and cleavage site
   2860..2912    -  CDS            3xFLAG (fragment): three tandem FLAG® epitope tags, followed by an enterokinase cleavage site
   3303..3323    -  CDS            FLAG (fragment): FLAG® epitope tag, followed by an enterokinase cleavage site
   3373..3391    -  promoter       SP6 promoter: promoter for bacteriophage SP6 RNA polymerase
   3397..3415    -  promoter       T7 promoter: promoter for bacteriophage T7 RNA polymerase
   3460..3592    -  intron         chimeric intron: chimera between introns from human β-globin and immunoglobulin heavy chain genes
   3657..3690    -  protein_bind   lox2272: Cre-mediated recombination occurs in the 8-bp core sequence (GGATACTT). lox2272 sites are compatible with each other, but incompatible with loxP or loxN sites (Lee and Saito, 1988). Cre recombinase
   3691..3740    -  intron         β-globin intron (fragment): internally truncated intron from human β-globin
   3741..3774    -  protein_bind   loxP: Cre-mediated recombination occurs in the 8-bp core sequence (GCATACAT). Cre recombinase
   3775..3799    +  misc_feature   MCS (fragment): pBluescript multiple cloning site
   3799..4387    +  misc_feature   WPRE: woodchuck hepatitis virus posttranscriptional regulatory element
   4419..4895    +  polyA_signal   hGH poly(A) signal: human growth hormone polyadenylation signal
   4935..5075    +  repeat_region  AAV2 ITR: inverted terminal repeat of adeno-associated virus serotype 2 inverted
   5080..5131    -  misc_feature   bom (fragment): basis of mobility region from pBR322
   5150..5605    +  rep_origin     f1 ori (sequence partly withheld): f1 bacteriophage origin of replication; arrow indicates direction of (+) strand synthesis
   5606..5655    -  misc_feature   bom (fragment): basis of mobility region from pBR322
   5757..5792    -  CDS            rop (fragment): Rop protein, which maintains plasmids at low copy number; rop
   5887..5991    +  promoter       AmpR promoter: bla
   5992..6852    +  CDS            AmpR: β-lactamase; bla; confers resistance to ampicillin, carbenicillin, and related antibiotics
   7023..7611    +  rep_origin     ori: high-copy-number ColE1/pMB1/pBR322/pUC origin of replication
>Addgene plasmid #110055 | AAV-P(Cry1)-DIO-intron336-Venus-NLS-D2 | addgene full sequence | sequence record 210760 | Addgene NGS Result
CCTGCAGGCAGCTGCGCGCTCGCTCGCTCACTGAGGCCGCCCGGGCGTCGGGCGACCTTTGGTCGCCCGG
CCTCAGTGAGCGAGCGAGCGCGCAGAGAGGGAGTGGCCAACTCCATCACTAGGGGTTCCTGCGGCCGCAC
GCGTGTAAAGATGCACATGTGGCCCTGTGTTCTCATTAGACTTCAATTGCTTTGATAAAACATCATGAGC
AAAAGCAACTTGGCCAGGAAGGAAGGGGTTTGTTGCCGTTTACAGTTAATAATCCATCGTGGGGAGAAGT
CAGGGCAGAAATTCAAAGCAGAAACCTGGAGATAGAGGGCTGAAGCAGAAGCCATGGAGGAAAGCCGTTT
TGGTTCCCTGTGGCTTCCTCAGCCTGCTTCCATATACAACCCGCCTAGGGCTACCAGCCTAATGGTGGCG
CCACACACACTGGTCGGGTCCTTCCACATCACTCATTAATCAAGAAAGTGCCCAGACTTCCCTACAGGCA
ACCTGATGGAAGTCTTTACTACAATTAAGGTTCCTCTTCCCATTTAACTTCAGTTGAAGAAAAAAAAAAA
AAAAAAAAAAAAAAGCAAAGCAAAAAGCCCAAAAACCTAATCAAAATACCTTCTAAACTACACTTCATGT
AATAGATTAGAGTTGATAAATTGACGATGTATCTACAGTATTATGAAATGCTGAATATCTGAGATCGGAC
CTGTCTTCTCCAGAGCTTGGGCAAAGGTGCCCGCCCCAAACAGTAAAAAAGGCTAACGGCGTGATTTCTG
CTCCTTTCAGAGCAGGGGACTCCGATTAACACCTGATTGAAGCTGGGTGAGAGGCAGGACTGTGCCTCGG
TTGCCTCTCACCCAGCCCAGCAATAACTCTCAGGGCACACGGAACTGGCTTCAGACCTTCCACACAACCC
ATAGGAAGAGCCCTGGGCGCGCTCCCGCGTCCTAGCCTCTTCTCTTCCACCGCGAGAGCGCAGCGCACGC
GCGCCGTGCCCGGCAGAGCGCGCGCCCGCGAGCTCCCCGCAGCCCCGTGCTCATCCGGGTCCCCGCGAGC
CTCGGCCAATGGAGGCGGCTCCCGGCCCCGGGAGCAGAACTATGCCTCCTCCCCCTTCTCGCGGCCTGTG
GCCCCCGCGAGCGGCCTGGGGCTCAGGAGACCCGCAGAGGCTGCGAGTCCGGATCCCACGCGAGAACTCA
GGTCGTGAGCGCCCAGCGATCGCAACCGGTCCCGAAGCACCGGGCGCGGCGGCGCACGCGGGGGTCTGAG
CCAGTGTAGTAAACACACTTCAGAAACGTGAGGTGCCGGTGGTCACGTGGGGTGCATGCCGCCCAATGAG
AAGCCGGGGGCGGGGCGGAGGCCGCTGACGCGGCGGAGTCACCCGGGCAGCCTCGGGACCGGTGACCGGC
AGGCGAGCGTCCCGCGGCCTGGAGCTCTAGCCCGCGCTCTCCGAGCTCGCTGCCCACTCCGGGACGCACA
GGCCGCGTCGCGCGGAGGCCGCGTGAGCTCGTGTCCGTTCGTGGAGGCCGCCTCGGGCGCGCCACCGTCT
TCTCGCGGGTCGCCTCGGTTGGGCGAGGTTTCCGTGACGAGCCTCCCGGGGCTGCTGCGACCAGCCCGGG
CCGTCGTGGCGGCTCGGGCCCCGCGCGCTCGCTTGCGCTCCGGGGGTCTCAGGCCCTGGAAGGTATGCGT
GTCCTCCGGACGAGATCTGCGATCTAAGTGTCGACTCCGGAATAACTTCGTATAGGATACTTTATACGAA
GTTATGCAGAATGGTAGCTGGATTGTAGCTGCTATTAGCAATATGAAACCTCTTAATAACTTCGTATAGC
ATACATTATACGAAGTTATGGCTACACATTGATCCTAGCAGAAGCACAGGCTGCAGGGTGACGGTCCATC
CCGCTCTCCTGGGCACAAGACATGGGCAGCGTGCCATCATCCTGCTCCTCCACCTCCGGCGGGAAGCCAT
GGCTAAGCTTAGAATTCACGGGGTCTTCTACCTTTCTCTTCTTTTTTGGAGGCTTGTACAGCTCGTCCAT
GCCGAGAGTGATCCCGGCGGCGGTCACGAACTCCAGCAGGACCATGTGATCGCGCTTCTCGTTGGGGTCT
TTGCTCAGTTTGGACTGGTAGCTCAGGTAGTGGTTGTCGGGCAGCAGCACGGGGCCGTCGCCGATGGGGG
TGTTCTGCTGGTAGTGGTCGGCGAGCTGCACGCCGCCGTCCTCGATGTTGTGGCGGATCTTGAAGTTTGC
CTTGATGCCGTTCTTCTGCTTGTCGGCGGTGATATAGACGTTGTGGCTGTTGTAGTTGTACTCCAGCTTG
TGCCCCAGGATGTTGCCGTCCTCCTTGAAGTCGATGCCCTTCAGCTCGATGCGGTTCACCAGGGTGTCGC
CCTCGAACTTCACCTCGGCGCGGGTCTTGTAGTTGCCGTCGTCCTTGAAGAAGATGGTGCGCTCCTGGAC
GTAGCCTTCGGGCATGGCGGACTTGAAGAAGTCGTGCTGCTTCATGTGGTCGGGGTAGCGGGCGAAGCAC
TGCAGGCCGTAGCCGAGGGTGGTCACGAGGGTGGGCCAGGGCACGGGCAGCTTGCCGGTGGTGCAGATCA
ACTTCAGGGTCAGCTTGCCGTAGGTGGCATCGCCCTCGCCCTCGCCGGACACGCTGAACTTGTGGCCGTT
TACGTCGCCGTCCAGCTCGACCAGGATGGGCACCACCCCGGTGAACAGCTCCTCGCCCTTGCTCACACCT
GCAGGGCCCTGAAAATACAGGTTTTCGGATCCTGAACCGCCTGCCGATCCCTCATGCCACTCTATTTTCT
GAGCTTCGAAAATATCGTTCAGGCCGCTAGCTGCGGCCGCTCCACCCTTATCGTCATCGTCCTTGTAGTC
GATGTCATGATCTTTATAATCACCGTCATGGTCTTTGTAGTCCATGGTGGGTACCTCTTGACAGCTCTAC
CTTTTACTACTATAAAAACGTACATGTAGTAACTTCCTTATGCCACTTCCAAAAGATGATTTCAACATGA
ATCAACAGAAATAGTTTCTAAAGTAGGTCATCGCTATAGCAACCAGTGGGTGGTTTAGCATACTCCCATC
ACAATGACCTACTTTCTAGTCTGTGCTAGGACAGCTTATATAACTAGTATTTCTAGTTCTGTCTATAAAA
TAGTCTGAAAAAGGCAATGGCAAGATACAACATAATCCCACTGCTACTGAAAACAAGACATTATGAATTC
ATATAACACAGTCATCTGTCCTATGCCATAGTTTCTACACTGTGTCATAACAACCATCTCGATTAGGGAT
AACAGGGTAATTCTTGTCATCGTCATCCTTGTAGTCCATGGTGGCCTCTCCTTCGAGTGCAAAAAGAACA
AGTAGCTTGTATTCTATAGTGTCACCTAAATGCTAGCCTATAGTGAGTCGTATTAAGTACTCTAGCCTTA
AGAGCTGTAATTGAACTGGGAGTGGACACCTGTGGAGAGAAAGGCAAAGTGGATGTCAGTAAGACCAATA
GGTGCCTATCAGAAACGCAAGAGTCTTCTCTGTCTCGACAAGCCCAGTTTCTATTGGTCTCCTTAAACCT
GTCTTGTAACCTTGATACTTACCTGCCCAGTGCCTCACGACCAACTTTCGCTACCTTAGGACCGTTATAG
TTACTGCAGCGCTAGCATAACTTCGTATAAAGTATCCTATACGAAGTTATTTGCCTTAACCCAGAAATTA
TCACTGTTATTCTTTAGAATGGTGCAAAGAATAACTTCGTATAATGTATGCTATACGAAGTTATGAATTC
GATATCAAGCTTATCGATAATCAACCTCTGGATTACAAAATTTGTGAAAGATTGACTGGTATTCTTAACT
ATGTTGCTCCTTTTACGCTATGTGGATACGCTGCTTTAATGCCTTTGTATCATGCTATTGCTTCCCGTAT
GGCTTTCATTTTCTCCTCCTTGTATAAATCCTGGTTGCTGTCTCTTTATGAGGAGTTGTGGCCCGTTGTC
AGGCAACGTGGCGTGGTGTGCACTGTGTTTGCTGACGCAACCCCCACTGGTTGGGGCATTGCCACCACCT
GTCAGCTCCTTTCCGGGACTTTCGCTTTCCCCCTCCCTATTGCCACGGCGGAACTCATCGCCGCCTGCCT
TGCCCGCTGCTGGACAGGGGCTCGGCTGTTGGGCACTGACAATTCCGTGGTGTTGTCGGGGAAATCATCG
TCCTTTCCTTGGCTGCTCGCCTATGTTGCCACCTGGATTCTGCGCGGGACGTCCTTCTGCTACGTCCCTT
CGGCCCTCAATCCAGCGGACCTTCCTTCCCGCGGCCTGCTGCCGGCTCTGCGGCCTCTTCCGCGTCTTCG
CCTTCGCCCTCAGACGAGTCGGATCTCCCTTTGGGCCGCCTCCCCGCATCGATACCGAGCGCTGCTCGAG
AGATCTACGGGTGGCATCCCTGTGACCCCTCCCCAGTGCCTCTCCTGGCCCTGGAAGTTGCCACTCCAGT
GCCCACCAGCCTTGTCCTAATAAAATTAAGTTGCATCATTTTGTCTGACTAGGTGTCCTTCTATAATATT
ATGGGGTGGAGGGGGGTGGTATGGAGCAAGGGGCAAGTTGGGAAGACAACCTGTAGGGCCTGCGGGGTCT
ATTGGGAACCAAGCTGGAGTGCAGTGGCACAATCTTGGCTCACTGCAATCTCCGCCTCCTGGGTTCAAGC
GATTCTCCTGCCTCAGCCTCCCGAGTTGTTGGGATTCCAGGCATGCATGACCAGGCTCAGCTAATTTTTG
TTTTTTTGGTAGAGACGGGGTTTCACCATATTGGCCAGGCTGGTCTCCAACTCCTAATCTCAGGTGATCT
ACCCACCTTGGCCTCCCAAATTGCTGGGATTACAGGCGTGAACCACTGCTCCCTTCCCTGTCCTTCTGAT
TTTGTAGGTAACCACGTGCGGACCGAGCGGCCGCAGGAACCCCTAGTGATGGAGTTGGCCACTCCCTCTC
TGCGCGCTCGCTCGCTCACTGAGGCCGGGCGACCAAAGGTCGCCCGACGCCCGGGCTTTGCCCGGGCGGC
CTCAGTGAGCGAGCGAGCGCGCAGCTGCCTGCAGGGGCGCCTGATGCGGTATTTTCTCCTTACGCATCTG
TGCGGTATTTCACACCGCATA
[95 nt withheld, positions 5132-5226]
T
[46 nt withheld, positions 5228-5273]
C
[141 nt withheld, positions 5275-5415]
CCTTTGACGTTGGAGTCCACGTTCTTT
[37 nt withheld, positions 5443-5479]
ACTCTATCTCGGGCTATTCTTTTGATTTATAAGGGATTTTGCCGATTTCGGTCTATTGGTTAAAAAATGA
GCTGATTTAACAAAAATTTAACGCGAATTTTAACAAAATATTAACGTTTACAATTTTATGGTGCACTCTC
AGTACAATCTGCTCTGATGCCGCATAGTTAAGCCAGCCCCGACACCCGCCAACACCCGCTGACGCGCCCT
GACGGGCTTGTCTGCTCCCGGCATCCGCTTACAGACAAGCTGTGACCGTCTCCGGGAGCTGCATGTGTCA
GAGGTTTTCACCGTCATCACCGAAACGCGCGAGACGAAAGGGCCTCGTGATACGCCTATTTTTATAGGTT
AATGTCATGATAATAATGGTTTCTTAGACGTCAGGTGGCACTTTTCGGGGAAATGTGCGCGGAACCCCTA
TTTGTTTATTTTTCTAAATACATTCAAATATGTATCCGCTCATGAGACAATAACCCTGATAAATGCTTCA
ATAATATTGAAAAAGGAAGAGTATGAGTATTCAACATTTCCGTGTCGCCCTTATTCCCTTTTTTGCGGCA
TTTTGCCTTCCTGTTTTTGCTCACCCAGAAACGCTGGTGAAAGTAAAAGATGCTGAAGATCAGTTGGGTG
CACGAGTGGGTTACATCGAACTGGATCTCAACAGCGGTAAGATCCTTGAGAGTTTTCGCCCCGAAGAACG
TTTTCCAATGATGAGCACTTTTAAAGTTCTGCTATGTGGCGCGGTATTATCCCGTATTGACGCCGGGCAA
GAGCAACTCGGTCGCCGCATACACTATTCTCAGAATGACTTGGTTGAGTACTCACCAGTCACAGAAAAGC
ATCTTACGGATGGCATGACAGTAAGAGAATTATGCAGTGCTGCCATAACCATGAGTGATAACACTGCGGC
CAACTTACTTCTGACAACGATCGGAGGACCGAAGGAGCTAACCGCTTTTTTGCACAACATGGGGGATCAT
GTAACTCGCCTTGATCGTTGGGAACCGGAGCTGAATGAAGCCATACCAAACGACGAGCGTGACACCACGA
TGCCTGTAGCAATGGCAACAACGTTGCGCAAACTATTAACTGGCGAACTACTTACTCTAGCTTCCCGGCA
ACAATTAATAGACTGGATGGAGGCGGATAAAGTTGCAGGACCACTTCTGCGCTCGGCCCTTCCGGCTGGC
TGGTTTATTGCTGATAAATCTGGAGCCGGTGAGCGTGGGTCTCGCGGTATCATTGCAGCACTGGGGCCAG
ATGGTAAGCCCTCCCGTATCGTAGTTATCTACACGACGGGGAGTCAGGCAACTATGGATGAACGAAATAG
ACAGATCGCTGAGATAGGTGCCTCACTGATTAAGCATTGGTAACTGTCAGACCAAGTTTACTCATATATA
CTTTAGATTGATTTAAAACTTCATTTTTAATTTAAAAGGATCTAGGTGAAGATCCTTTTTGATAATCTCA
TGACCAAAATCCCTTAACGTGAGTTTTCGTTCCACTGAGCGTCAGACCCCGTAGAAAAGATCAAAGGATC
TTCTTGAGATCCTTTTTTTCTGCGCGTAATCTGCTGCTTGCAAACAAAAAAACCACCGCTACCAGCGGTG
GTTTGTTTGCCGGATCAAGAGCTACCAACTCTTTTTCCGAAGGTAACTGGCTTCAGCAGAGCGCAGATAC
CAAATACTGTTCTTCTAGTGTAGCCGTAGTTAGGCCACCACTTCAAGAACTCTGTAGCACCGCCTACATA
CCTCGCTCTGCTAATCCTGTTACCAGTGGCTGCTGCCAGTGGCGATAAGTCGTGTCTTACCGGGTTGGAC
TCAAGACGATAGTTACCGGATAAGGCGCAGCGGTCGGGCTGAACGGGGGGTTCGTGCACACAGCCCAGCT
TGGAGCGAACGACCTACACCGAACTGAGATACCTACAGCGTGAGCTATGAGAAAGCGCCACGCTTCCCGA
AGGGAGAAAGGCGGACAGGTATCCGGTAAGCGGCAGGGTCGGAACAGGAGAGCGCACGAGGGAGCTTCCA
GGGGGAAACGCCTGGTATCTTTATAGTCCTGTCGGGTTTCGCCACCTCTGACTTGAGCGTCGATTTTTGT
GATGCTCGTCAGGGGGGCGGAGCCTATGGAAAAACGCCAGCAACGCGGCCTTTTTACGGTTCCTGGCCTT
TTGCTGGCCTTTTGCTCACATGT
