LOCUS       Exported 7683 bp ds-DNA circular SYN 12-MAY-2021
DEFINITION  Cry1 transcription fluorescence reporter.
ACCESSION   .
VERSION     .
KEYWORDS    AAV-P(Cry1)-DIO-intron336-Venus-NLS-D2
SOURCE      synthetic DNA construct
  ORGANISM  synthetic DNA construct
REFERENCE   1 (bases 1 to 7683)
  AUTHORS   Mei L, Fan Y, Lv X, Welsh DK, Zhan C, Zhang EE
  TITLE     Long-term in vivo recording of circadian rhythms in brains of freely
            moving mice.
  JOURNAL   Proc Natl Acad Sci U S A. 2018 Apr 2. pii: 1717735115. doi:
            10.1073/pnas.1717735115.
  PUBMED    29610316
REFERENCE   2 (bases 1 to 7683)
  AUTHORS   .
  TITLE     Direct Submission
  JOURNAL   Exported May 12, 2021 from SnapGene Server 1.1.58
            http://www.snapgene.com
FEATURES             Location/Qualifiers
     source          1..7683
                     /organism="synthetic DNA construct"
                     /mol_type="other DNA"
     repeat_region   1..141
                     /label=AAV2 ITR
                     /note="inverted terminal repeat of adeno-associated virus
                     serotype 2"
     repeat_region   12..141
                     /label=AAV2 ITR
     protein_bind    1733..1766
                     /label=lox2272
                     /bound_moiety="Cre recombinase"
                     /note="Cre-mediated recombination occurs in the 8-bp core
                     sequence (GGATACTT). lox2272 sites are compatible with each
                     other, but incompatible with loxP or loxN sites (Lee and
                     Saito, 1988)."
     protein_bind    1817..1850
                     /label=loxP
                     /bound_moiety="Cre recombinase"
                     /note="Cre-mediated recombination occurs in the 8-bp core
                     sequence (GCATACAT)."
     CDS             complement(2000..2020)
                     /codon_start=1
                     /product="nuclear localization signal of SV40 (simian virus
                     40) large T antigen"
                     /label=SV40 NLS
                     /translation="PKKKRKV"
     CDS             complement(2024..2737)
                     /codon_start=1
                     /product="Venus YFP with monomerizing A206K mutation (Nagai
                     et al., 2002; Kremers et al., 2006)"
                     /label=mVenus
                     /note="mammalian codon-optimized"
                     /translation="VSKGEELFTGVVPILVELDGDVNGHKFSVSGEGEGDATYGKLTLK
                     LICTTGKLPVPWPTLVTTLGYGLQCFARYPDHMKQHDFFKSAMPEGYVQERTIFFKDDG
                     NYKTRAEVKFEGDTLVNRIELKGIDFKEDGNILGHKLEYNYNSHNVYITADKQKNGIKA
                     NFKIRHNIEDGGVQLADHYQQNTPIGDGPVLLPDNHYLSYQSKLSKDPNEKRDHMVLLE
                     FVTAAGITLGMDELYK"
     primer_bind     complement(2066..2087)
                     /label=EGFP-C
                     /note="EGFP, forward primer"
     primer_bind     2415..2434
                     /label=EXFP-R
                     /note="For distinguishing EGFP variants, reverse primer"
     primer_bind     2674..2695
                     /label=EGFP-N
                     /note="EGFP, reverse primer"
     CDS             complement(2747..2767)
                     /codon_start=1
                     /product="tobacco etch virus (TEV) protease recognition and
                     cleavage site"
                     /label=TEV site
                     /translation="ENLYFQG"
     CDS             complement(2792..2836)
                     /codon_start=1
                     /product="peptide tag that allows for enzymatic
                     biotinylation"
                     /label=AviTag(TM)
                     /translation="GLNDIFEAQKIEWHE"
     CDS             complement(2858..2923)
                     /codon_start=1
                     /product="three tandem FLAG(R) epitope tags, followed by an
                     enterokinase cleavage site"
                     /label=3xFLAG
                     /translation="DYKDHDGDYKDHDIDYKDDDDK"
     CDS             complement(3314..3337)
                     /codon_start=1
                     /product="FLAG(R) epitope tag, followed by an enterokinase
                     cleavage site"
                     /label=FLAG
                     /translation="DYKDDDDK"
     regulatory      3337..3346
                     /regulatory_class="other"
                     /note="vertebrate consensus sequence for strong initiation
                     of translation (Kozak, 1987)"
     promoter        complement(3384..3402)
                     /label=SP6 promoter
                     /note="promoter for bacteriophage SP6 RNA polymerase"
     primer_bind     complement(3385..3402)
                     /label=SP6
                     /note="SP6 promoter, forward primer"
     promoter        complement(3408..3426)
                     /label=T7 promoter
                     /note="promoter for bacteriophage T7 RNA polymerase"
     primer_bind     complement(3469..3488)
                     /label=pMT2-F
                     /note="Synthetic intron, forward primer"
     intron          3471..3603
                     /label=chimeric intron
                     /note="chimera between introns from human beta-globin and
                     immunoglobulin heavy chain genes"
     protein_bind    complement(3668..3701)
                     /label=lox2272
                     /bound_moiety="Cre recombinase"
                     /note="Cre-mediated recombination occurs in the 8-bp core
                     sequence (GGATACTT). lox2272 sites are compatible with each
                     other, but incompatible with loxP or loxN sites (Lee and
                     Saito, 1988)."
     protein_bind    complement(3752..3785)
                     /label=loxP
                     /bound_moiety="Cre recombinase"
                     /note="Cre-mediated recombination occurs in the 8-bp core
                     sequence (GCATACAT)."
     misc_feature    3810..4398
                     /label=WPRE
                     /note="woodchuck hepatitis virus posttranscriptional
                     regulatory element"
     primer_bind     complement(3863..3883)
                     /label=WPRE-R
                     /note="WPRE, reverse primer"
     CDS             complement(4281..4292)
                     /codon_start=1
                     /product="Factor Xa recognition and cleavage site"
                     /label=Factor Xa site
                     /translation="IEGR"
     polyA_signal    4430..4906
                     /label=hGH poly(A) signal
                     /note="human growth hormone polyadenylation signal"
     primer_bind     complement(4629..4648)
                     /label=hGH-PA-R
                     /note="Human growth hormone terminator, reverse primer"
     repeat_region   4946..5086
                     /label=AAV2 ITR
                     /note="inverted terminal repeat of adeno-associated virus
                     serotype 2"
     repeat_region   4946..5075
                     /label=AAV2 ITR
     rep_origin      5161..5616
                     /direction=RIGHT
                     /label=f1 ori
                     /note="f1 bacteriophage origin of replication; arrow
                     indicates direction of (+) strand synthesis"
     primer_bind     complement(5248..5267)
                     /label=F1ori-R
                     /note="F1 origin, reverse primer"
     primer_bind     5458..5479
                     /label=F1ori-F
                     /note="F1 origin, forward primer"
     primer_bind     complement(5633..5652)
                     /label=pRS-marker
                     /note="pRS vectors, use to sequence yeast selectable
                     marker"
     primer_bind     5752..5774
                     /label=pGEX 3'
                     /note="pGEX vectors, reverse primer"
     primer_bind     complement(5812..5830)
                     /label=pBRforEco
                     /note="pBR322 vectors, upsteam of EcoRI site, forward
                     primer"
     promoter        5898..6002
                     /gene="bla"
                     /label=AmpR promoter
     CDS             6003..6863
                     /codon_start=1
                     /gene="bla"
                     /product="beta-lactamase"
                     /label=AmpR
                     /note="confers resistance to ampicillin, carbenicillin, and
                     related antibiotics"
                     /translation="MSIQHFRVALIPFFAAFCLPVFAHPETLVKVKDAEDQLGARVGYI
                     ELDLNSGKILESFRPEERFPMMSTFKVLLCGAVLSRIDAGQEQLGRRIHYSQNDLVEYS
                     PVTEKHLTDGMTVRELCSAAITMSDNTAANLLLTTIGGPKELTAFLHNMGDHVTRLDRW
                     EPELNEAIPNDERDTTMPVAMATTLRKLLTGELLTLASRQQLIDWMEADKVAGPLLRSA
                     LPAGWFIADKSGAGERGSRGIIAALGPDGKPSRIVVIYTTGSQATMDERNRQIAEIGAS
                     LIKHW"
     primer_bind     complement(6221..6240)
                     /label=Amp-R
                     /note="Ampicillin resistance gene, reverse primer"
     rep_origin      7034..7622
                     /direction=RIGHT
                     /label=ori
                     /note="high-copy-number ColE1/pMB1/pBR322/pUC origin of
                     replication"
     primer_bind     7523..7542
                     /label=pBR322ori-F
                     /note="pBR322 origin, forward primer"
ORIGIN
        1 cctgcaggca gctgcgcgct cgctcgctca ctgaggccgc ccgggcaaag cccgggcgtc
       61 gggcgacctt tggtcgcccg gcctcagtga gcgagcgagc gcgcagagag ggagtggcca
      121 actccatcac taggggttcc tgcggccgca cgcgtgtaaa gatgcacatg tggccctgtg
      181 ttctcattag acttcaattg ctttgataaa acatcatgag caaaagcaac ttggccagga
      241 aggaaggggt ttgttgccgt ttacagttaa taatccatcg tggggagaag tcagggcaga
      301 aattcaaagc agaaacctgg agatagaggg ctgaagcaga agccatggag gaaagccgtt
      361 ttggttccct gtggcttcct cagcctgctt ccatatacaa cccgcctagg gctaccagcc
      421 taatggtggc gccacacaca ctggtcgggt ccttccacat cactcattaa tcaagaaagt
      481 gcccagactt ccctacaggc aacctgatgg aagtctttac tacaattaag gttcctcttc
      541 ccatttaact tcagttgaag aaaaaaaaaa aaaaaaaaaa aaaaagcaaa gcaaaaagcc
      601 caaaaaccta atcaaaatac cttctaaact acacttcatg taatagatta gagttgataa
      661 attgacgatg tatctacagt attatgaaat gctgaatatc tgagatcgga cctgtcttct
      721 ccagagcttg ggcaaaggtg cccgccccaa acagtaaaaa aggctaacgg cgtgatttct
      781 gctcctttca gagcagggga ctccgattaa cacctgattg aagctgggtg agaggcagga
      841 ctgtgcctcg gttgcctctc acccagccca gcaataactc tcagggcaca cggaactggc
      901 ttcagacctt ccacacaacc cataggaaga gccctgggcg cgctcccgcg tcctagcctc
      961 ttctcttcca ccgcgagagc gcagcgcacg cgcgccgtgc ccggcagagc gcgcgcccgc
     1021 gagctccccg cagccccgtg ctcatccggg tccccgcgag cctcggccaa tggaggcggc
     1081 tcccggcccc gggagcagaa ctatgcctcc tcccccttct cgcggcctgt ggcccccgcg
     1141 agcggcctgg ggctcaggag acccgcagag gctgcgagtc cggatcccac gcgagaactc
     1201 aggtcgtgag cgcccagcga tcgcaaccgg tcccgaagca ccgggcgcgg cggcgcacgc
     1261 gggggtctga gccagtgtag taaacacact tcagaaacgt gaggtgccgg tggtcacgtg
     1321 gggtgcatgc cgcccaatga gaagccgggg gcggggcgga ggccgctgac gcggcggagt
     1381 cacccgggca gcctcgggac cggtgaccgg caggcgagcg tcccgcggcc tggagctcta
     1441 gcccgcgctc tccgagctcg ctgcccactc cgggacgcac aggccgcgtc gcgcggaggc
     1501 cgcgtgagct cgtgtccgtt cgtggaggcc gcctcgggcg cgccaccgtc tcctcgcggg
     1561 tcgcctcggt tgggcgaggt ttccgtgacg agcctcccgg ggctgctgcg accagcccgg
     1621 gccgtcgtgg cggctcgggc cccgcgcgct cgcttgcgct ccgggggtct caggccctgg
     1681 aaggtatgcg tgtcctccgg acgagatctg cgatctaagt gtcgactccg gaataacttc
     1741 gtataggata ctttatacga agttatgcag aatggtagct ggattgtagc tgctattagc
     1801 aatatgaaac ctcttaataa cttcgtatag catacattat acgaagttat ggctacacat
     1861 tgatcctagc agaagcacag gctgcagggt gacggtccat cccgctctcc tgggcacaag
     1921 acatgggcag cgtgccatca tcctgctcct ccacctccgg cgggaagcca tggctaagct
     1981 tagaattcac ggggtcttct acctttctct tcttttttgg aggcttgtac agctcgtcca
     2041 tgccgagagt gatcccggcg gcggtcacga actccagcag gaccatgtga tcgcgcttct
     2101 cgttggggtc tttgctcagt ttggactggt agctcaggta gtggttgtcg ggcagcagca
     2161 cggggccgtc gccgatgggg gtgttctgct ggtagtggtc ggcgagctgc acgccgccgt
     2221 cctcgatgtt gtggcggatc ttgaagtttg ccttgatgcc gttcttctgc ttgtcggcgg
     2281 tgatatagac gttgtggctg ttgtagttgt actccagctt gtgccccagg atgttgccgt
     2341 cctccttgaa gtcgatgccc ttcagctcga tgcggttcac cagggtgtcg ccctcgaact
     2401 tcacctcggc gcgggtcttg tagttgccgt cgtccttgaa gaagatggtg cgctcctgga
     2461 cgtagccttc gggcatggcg gacttgaaga agtcgtgctg cttcatgtgg tcggggtagc
     2521 gggcgaagca ctgcaggccg tagccgaggg tggtcacgag ggtgggccag ggcacgggca
     2581 gcttgccggt ggtgcagatc aacttcaggg tcagcttgcc gtaggtggca tcgccctcgc
     2641 cctcgccgga cacgctgaac ttgtggccgt ttacgtcgcc gtccagctcg accaggatgg
     2701 gcaccacccc ggtgaacagc tcctcgccct tgctcacacc tgcagggccc tgaaaataca
     2761 ggttttcgga tcctgaaccg cctgccgatc cctcatgcca ctctattttc tgagcttcga
     2821 aaatatcgtt caggccgcta gctgcggccg ctccaccctt atcgtcatcg tccttgtagt
     2881 cgatgtcatg atctttataa tcaccgtcat ggtctttgta gtccatggtg ggtacctctt
     2941 gacagctcta ccttttacta ctataaaaac gtacatgtag taacttcctt atgccacttc
     3001 caaaagatga tttcaacatg aatcaacaga aatagtttct aaagtaggtc atcgctatag
     3061 caaccagtgg gtggtttagc atactcccat cacaatgacc tactttctag tctgtgctag
     3121 gacagcttat ataactagta tttctagttc tgtctataaa atagtctgaa aaaggcaatg
     3181 gcaagataca acataatccc actgctactg aaaacaagac attatgaatt catataacac
     3241 agtcatctgt cctatgccat agtttctaca ctgtgtcata acaaccatct cgattaggga
     3301 taacagggta attcttgtca tcgtcatcct tgtagtccat ggtggcctct ccttcgagtg
     3361 caaaaagaac aagtagcttg tattctatag tgtcacctaa atgctagcct atagtgagtc
     3421 gtattaagta ctctagcctt aagagctgta attgaactgg gagtggacac ctgtggagag
     3481 aaaggcaaag tggatgtcag taagaccaat aggtgcctat cagaaacgca agagtcttct
     3541 ctgtctcgac aagcccagtt tctattggtc tccttaaacc tgtcttgtaa ccttgatact
     3601 tacctgccca gtgcctcacg accaactttc gctaccttag gaccgttata gttactgcag
     3661 cgctagcata acttcgtata aagtatccta tacgaagtta tttgccttaa cccagaaatt
     3721 atcactgtta ttctttagaa tggtgcaaag aataacttcg tataatgtat gctatacgaa
     3781 gttatgaatt cgatatcaag cttatcgata atcaacctct ggattacaaa atttgtgaaa
     3841 gattgactgg tattcttaac tatgttgctc cttttacgct atgtggatac gctgctttaa
     3901 tgcctttgta tcatgctatt gcttcccgta tggctttcat tttctcctcc ttgtataaat
     3961 cctggttgct gtctctttat gaggagttgt ggcccgttgt caggcaacgt ggcgtggtgt
     4021 gcactgtgtt tgctgacgca acccccactg gttggggcat tgccaccacc tgtcagctcc
     4081 tttccgggac tttcgctttc cccctcccta ttgccacggc ggaactcatc gccgcctgcc
     4141 ttgcccgctg ctggacaggg gctcggctgt tgggcactga caattccgtg gtgttgtcgg
     4201 ggaaatcatc gtcctttcct tggctgctcg cctatgttgc cacctggatt ctgcgcggga
     4261 cgtccttctg ctacgtccct tcggccctca atccagcgga ccttccttcc cgcggcctgc
     4321 tgccggctct gcggcctctt ccgcgtcttc gccttcgccc tcagacgagt cggatctccc
     4381 tttgggccgc ctccccgcat cgataccgag cgctgctcga gagatctacg ggtggcatcc
     4441 ctgtgacccc tccccagtgc ctctcctggc cctggaagtt gccactccag tgcccaccag
     4501 ccttgtccta ataaaattaa gttgcatcat tttgtctgac taggtgtcct tctataatat
     4561 tatggggtgg aggggggtgg tatggagcaa ggggcaagtt gggaagacaa cctgtagggc
     4621 ctgcggggtc tattgggaac caagctggag tgcagtggca caatcttggc tcactgcaat
     4681 ctccgcctcc tgggttcaag cgattctcct gcctcagcct cccgagttgt tgggattcca
     4741 ggcatgcatg accaggctca gctaattttt gtttttttgg tagagacggg gtttcaccat
     4801 attggccagg ctggtctcca actcctaatc tcaggtgatc tacccacctt ggcctcccaa
     4861 attgctggga ttacaggcgt gaaccactgc tcccttccct gtccttctga ttttgtaggt
     4921 aaccacgtgc ggaccgagcg gccgcaggaa cccctagtga tggagttggc cactccctct
     4981 ctgcgcgctc gctcgctcac tgaggccggg cgaccaaagg tcgcccgacg cccgggcttt
     5041 gcccgggcgg cctcagtgag cgagcgagcg cgcagctgcc tgcaggggcg cctgatgcgg
     5101 tattttctcc ttacgcatct gtgcggtatt tcacaccgca tannnnnnnn nnnnnnnnnn
     5161 nnnnnnnnnn nnnnnnnnnn nnnnnnnnnn nnnnnnnnnn nnnnnnnnnn nnnnnnnnnn
     5221 nnnnnnnnnn nnnnnnnnnn nnnnnnnnnn nnnnnnnnnn nnnnnnnnnn nnnnnnnnnn
     5281 nnnncnnnnn nnnnnnnnnn nnnnnnnnnn nnnnnnnnnn nnnnnnnnnn nnnnnnnnnn
     5341 nnnnnnnnnn nnnnnnnnnn nnnnnnnnnn nnnnnnnnnn nnnnnnnnnn nnnnnnnnnn
     5401 nnnnnnnnnn nnnnnnnnnn nnnnnncctt tgacgttgga gtccacgttc tttaatagtg
     5461 gactcttgtt ccaaactgga acaacactca accctatctc gggctattct tttgatttat
     5521 aagggatttt gccgatttcg gcctattggt taaaaaatga gctgatttaa caaaaattta
     5581 acgcgaattt taacaaaata ttaacgttta caattttatg gtgcactctc agtacaatct
     5641 gctctgatgc cgcatagtta agccagcccc gacacccgcc aacacccgct gacgcgccct
     5701 gacgggcttg tctgctcccg gcatccgctt acagacaagc tgtgaccgtc tccgggagct
     5761 gcatgtgtca gaggttttca ccgtcatcac cgaaacgcgc gagacgaaag ggcctcgtga
     5821 tacgcctatt tttataggtt aatgtcatga taataatggt ttcttagacg tcaggtggca
     5881 cttttcgggg aaatgtgcgc ggaaccccta tttgtttatt tttctaaata cattcaaata
     5941 tgtatccgct catgagacaa taaccctgat aaatgcttca ataatattga aaaaggaaga
     6001 gtatgagtat tcaacatttc cgtgtcgccc ttattccctt ttttgcggca ttttgccttc
     6061 ctgtttttgc tcacccagaa acgctggtga aagtaaaaga tgctgaagat cagttgggtg
     6121 cacgagtggg ttacatcgaa ctggatctca acagcggtaa gatccttgag agttttcgcc
     6181 ccgaagaacg ttttccaatg atgagcactt ttaaagttct gctatgtggc gcggtattat
     6241 cccgtattga cgccgggcaa gagcaactcg gtcgccgcat acactattct cagaatgact
     6301 tggttgagta ctcaccagtc acagaaaagc atcttacgga tggcatgaca gtaagagaat
     6361 tatgcagtgc tgccataacc atgagtgata acactgcggc caacttactt ctgacaacga
     6421 tcggaggacc gaaggagcta accgcttttt tgcacaacat gggggatcat gtaactcgcc
     6481 ttgatcgttg ggaaccggag ctgaatgaag ccataccaaa cgacgagcgt gacaccacga
     6541 tgcctgtagc aatggcaaca acgttgcgca aactattaac tggcgaacta cttactctag
     6601 cttcccggca acaattaata gactggatgg aggcggataa agttgcagga ccacttctgc
     6661 gctcggccct tccggctggc tggtttattg ctgataaatc tggagccggt gagcgtgggt
     6721 ctcgcggtat cattgcagca ctggggccag atggtaagcc ctcccgtatc gtagttatct
     6781 acacgacggg gagtcaggca actatggatg aacgaaatag acagatcgct gagataggtg
     6841 cctcactgat taagcattgg taactgtcag accaagttta ctcatatata ctttagattg
     6901 atttaaaact tcatttttaa tttaaaagga tctaggtgaa gatccttttt gataatctca
     6961 tgaccaaaat cccttaacgt gagttttcgt tccactgagc gtcagacccc gtagaaaaga
     7021 tcaaaggatc ttcttgagat cctttttttc tgcgcgtaat ctgctgcttg caaacaaaaa
     7081 aaccaccgct accagcggtg gtttgtttgc cggatcaaga gctaccaact ctttttccga
     7141 aggtaactgg cttcagcaga gcgcagatac caaatactgt ccttctagtg tagccgtagt
     7201 taggccacca cttcaagaac tctgtagcac cgcctacata cctcgctctg ctaatcctgt
     7261 taccagtggc tgctgccagt ggcgataagt cgtgtcttac cgggttggac tcaagacgat
     7321 agttaccgga taaggcgcag cggtcgggct gaacgggggg ttcgtgcaca cagcccagct
     7381 tggagcgaac gacctacacc gaactgagat acctacagcg tgagctatga gaaagcgcca
     7441 cgcttcccga agggagaaag gcggacaggt atccggtaag cggcagggtc ggaacaggag
     7501 agcgcacgag ggagcttcca gggggaaacg cctggtatct ttatagtcct gtcgggtttc
     7561 gccacctctg acttgagcgt cgatttttgt gatgctcgtc aggggggcgg agcctatgga
     7621 aaaacgccag caacgcggcc tttttacggt tcctggcctt ttgctggcct tttgctcaca
     7681 tgt
//
